Addgene plasmid #126221: pGWB14-LYX003
Purpose: With a Nicotiana benthamiana transcription factor in PGWB14 backbone, for Agrobacterium mediated transient or stable expression corresponding transcription factor fused with a C-terminal HA tag.
Depositing lab: Silin Zhong. Depositing organization: Chinese University of Hong Kong.
Backbone
  Vector backbone: pGWB14
  Vector type: Plant Expression
  Selectable markers: Hygromycin
Growth in bacteria
  Bacterial resistance: Kanamycin, 50 μg/mL
  Growth temperature: 37°C
  Growth strain: DH5alpha
  Copy number: Low Copy
Gene/Insert
  Gene/Insert name: Niben101Scf25996g00006.1
  Species: Nicotiana benthamiana
  Promoter: CaMV 35S
  Tag / fusion protein: HA (C terminal on insert)
  Cloning method: Gibson Cloning
Terms and licenses: Academic/Nonprofit Terms; Industry Terms: Not Available to Industry
How to cite: pGWB14-LYX003 was a gift from Silin Zhong (Addgene plasmid # 126221 ; http://n2t.net/addgene:126221 ; RRID:Addgene_126221)
