[The description below was written by a language model from this plasmid's Addgene catalogue record and pLannotate feature annotations shown in this document.]
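Description:
pGWB14-LYX003 is a plant expression binary vector built on the pGWB14 backbone, intended for Agrobacterium-mediated transient or stable expression of a Nicotiana benthamiana transcription factor (gene model Niben101Scf25996g00006.1). The backbone is a large (about 16 kb), low-copy, broad-host-range plasmid. The feature table shows an IncP oriV with its trans-acting replication gene trfA, which allow maintenance in both E. coli and Agrobacterium, plus an oriT with traJ for conjugal mobilisation. A kanamycin resistance gene provides bacterial selection. Remnants of tetracycline resistance genes, an IS1 element and other partial backbone sequences are also annotated.

Three plant cassettes lie between the nopaline-type right and left T-DNA borders. The main one places the transcription factor coding sequence under the constitutive CaMV 35S promoter, flanked by attB1 and attB2 sites, although the record lists Gibson cloning as the method used. It is followed in frame by a 3xHA epitope tag and the NOS terminator, giving a C-terminally HA-tagged protein suitable for immunodetection or immunoprecipitation. The annotation software matched the insert to Arabidopsis AP2, suggesting it is an AP2-like factor, though the catalogue entry does not state the family.

A second cassette, near the right border, expresses the tomato bushy stunt virus P19 silencing suppressor from a 35S promoter with a CaMV polyadenylation signal. P19 is commonly co-expressed to boost transient expression in infiltrated leaves, but it is not mentioned in the catalogue description. The third cassette is a 35S-driven hygromycin phosphotransferase gene with a NOS terminator, for selecting stable plant transformants.
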