Features (pLannotate 1.2.2; 36 found; start..end, strand, type, name):
      3..89      -  CDS            traI (fragment): TRAI6_ECOLX - Experimental evidence at protein level: Swiss-Prot protein existence level 1. The initiation process of transfer DNA synthesis requires the interaction of at least three plasmid-specific components (TraH, I, and J) at the transfer origin resulting in the assembly of a specialised nucleoprotein complex - the relaxosome. Site- and strand-specific cleavage at the transfer origin is dependent on TraI and TraJ. From Escherichia coli.
    127..498     -  CDS            traJ: oriT-recognizing protein; traJ
    531..640     -  oriT           oriT: incP origin of transfer
    772..962     +  rep_origin     ori (fragment): high-copy-number ColE1/pMB1/pBR322/pUC origin of replication
   1321..1971    -  CDS            TetR: tetracycline resistance regulatory protein; tetR
   2077..2326    +  CDS            TcR (fragment): tetracycline efflux protein; tetA; confers resistance to tetracycline
   2436..2460    -  misc_feature   RB T-DNA repeat: right border repeat from nopaline C58 T-DNA
   2490..2508    +  misc_feature   MCS (fragment): pUC18/19 multiple cloning site
   2559..2904    +  promoter       CaMV 35S promoter: strong constitutive promoter from cauliflower mosaic virus
   2856..2902    +  promoter       minimal CaMV 35S promoter: minimal 35S promoter from cauliflower mosaic virus
   2914..2932    -  misc_feature   MCS (fragment): pUC18/19 multiple cloning site
   2943..3458    +  CDS            P19_TBSVC: Experimental evidence at protein level: Swiss-Prot protein existence level 1. Acts as a suppressor of RNA-mediated gene silencing, also known as post-transcriptional gene silencing (PTGS), a mechanism of plant viral defense that limits the accumulation of viral RNAs. Binds to short interfering RNAs (siRNAs) with high affinity. Acts as a molecular caliper to specifically select siRNAs based on the length of the duplex region of the RNA (By similarity). From Tomato bushy stunt virus (strain Cherry) (TBSV).
   3531..3707    +  polyA_signal   CaMV poly(A) signal: cauliflower mosaic virus polyadenylation signal
   4210..4551    +  promoter       CaMV 35S promoter: strong constitutive promoter from cauliflower mosaic virus
   4562..4586    +  protein_bind   attB1: mutant version of attB; recombination site for the Gateway® BP reaction BP Clonase™
   4598..6136    +  CDS            AP2: AP2_ARATH - Experimental evidence at protein level: Swiss-Prot protein existence level 1. Probable transcriptional activator that promotes early floral meristem identity (PubMed:7919989). Is required subsequently for the transition of an inflorescence meristem into a floral meristem (PubMed:1675158). Plays a central role in the specification of floral identity, particularly for the normal development of sepals and petals in the wild-type flower, by spatially controlling the expression domains of multiple floral organ identity genes (PubMed:1675158, PubMed:23034631). Acts as A class cadastral p
   6144..6168    -  protein_bind   attB2: mutant version of attB; recombination site for the Gateway® BP reaction BP Clonase™
   6197..6286    +  CDS            3xHA: three tandem HA epitope tags
   6320..6572    +  terminator     NOS terminator: nopaline synthase terminator and poly(A) signal
   7001..7253    -  terminator     NOS terminator: nopaline synthase terminator and poly(A) signal
   7277..7705    -  CDS            nos (fragment): DHNO_AGRT7 - Protein inferred from homology: Swiss-Prot protein existence level 3. From Agrobacterium tumefaciens (strain T37).
   7721..8746    -  CDS            HygR: aminoglycoside phosphotransferase from E. coli; aph(4)-Ia; confers resistance to hygromycin
   8756..9100    -  promoter       CaMV 35S promoter: strong constitutive promoter from cauliflower mosaic virus
   8757..8803    -  promoter       minimal CaMV 35S promoter: minimal 35S promoter from cauliflower mosaic virus
   9238..9393    +  CDS            lacZα (fragment) (sequence partly withheld): LacZα fragment of β-galactosidase; lacZ fragment
   9391..9691    +  rep_origin     M13 ori (fragment) (sequence partly withheld): M13 bacteriophage origin of replication; arrow indicates direction of (+) strand synthesis
   9692..9822    +  CDS            lacI (fragment): lac repressor; lacI; The lac repressor binds to the lac operator to inhibit transcription in E. coli. This inhibition can be relieved by adding lactose or isopropyl-β-D-thiogalactopyranoside (IPTG).
   9876..9900    -  misc_feature   LB T-DNA repeat: left border repeat from nopaline C58 T-DNA
  11357..11476   -  CDS            tetR (fragment): TETR1_ECOLX - Experimental evidence at protein level: Swiss-Prot protein existence level 1. TetR is the repressor of the tetracycline resistance element; its N-terminal region forms a helix-turn-helix structure and binds DNA. Binding of tetracycline to TetR reduces the repressor affinity for the tetracycline resistance gene (tetA) promoter operator sites. From Escherichia coli.
  11496..12644   -  CDS            trfA: trans-acting replication protein that binds to and activates oriV
  12943..13737   -  CDS            KanR: aminoglycoside phosphotransferase; aphA-3; confers resistance to kanamycin
  13929..14696   +  mobile_element IS1: prokaryotic transposable element IS1
  14705..14854   -  CDS            satA (fragment): STA_BACSU - Also known as yyaR. Experimental evidence at protein level: Swiss-Prot protein existence level 1. Involved in resistance to streptothricin, a broad-spectrum antibiotic produced by streptomycetes. Detoxifies streptothricin via acetylation of the beta amino group of the first beta-lysyl moiety of streptothricin. From Bacillus subtilis (strain 168).
  14853..15047   -  CDS            satA (fragment): STA_BACSU - Also known as yyaR. Experimental evidence at protein level: Swiss-Prot protein existence level 1. Involved in resistance to streptothricin, a broad-spectrum antibiotic produced by streptomycetes. Detoxifies streptothricin via acetylation of the beta amino group of the first beta-lysyl moiety of streptothricin. From Bacillus subtilis (strain 168).
  15050..15325   -  CDS            klaC (fragment): KLAC_ECOLX - Also known as telB. Protein predicted: Swiss-Prot protein existence level 4. Belongs to the kla operon, which is associated with cryptic tellurite resistance, and IncW plasmid fertility inhibition. From Escherichia coli.
  15389..16020   -  rep_origin     oriV: incP origin of replication
>Addgene plasmid #126221 | pGWB14-LYX003 | addgene full sequence | sequence record 246197 | Addgene NGS Result
TCGGTCTTGCCTTGCTCGTCGGTGATGTACTTCACCAGCTCCGCGAAGTCGCTCTTCTTGATGGAGCGCA
TGGGGACGTGCTTGGCAATCACGCGCACCCCCCGGCCGTTTTAGCGGCTAAAAAAGTCATGGCTCTGCCC
TCGGGCGGACCACGCCCATCATGACCTTGCCAAGCTCGTCCTGCTTCTCTTCGATCTTCGCCAGCAGGGC
GAGGATCGTGGCATCACCGAACCGCGCCGTGCGCGGGTCGTCGGTGAGCCAGAGTTTCAGCAGGCCGCCC
AGGCGGCCCAGGTCGCCATTGATGCGGGCCAGCTCGCGGACGTGCTCATAGTCCACGACGCCCGTGATTT
TGTAGCCCTGGCCGACGGCCAGCAGGTAGGCCGACAGGCTCATGCCGGCCGCCGCCGCCTTTTCCTCAAT
CGCTCTTCGTTCGTCTGGAAGGCAGTACACCTTGATAGGTGGGCTGCCCTTCCTGGTTGGCTTGGTTTCA
TCAGCCATCCGCTTGCCCTCATCTGTTACGCCGGCGGTAGCCGGCCAGCCTCGCAGAGCAGGATTCCCGT
TGAGCACCGCCAGGTGCGAATAAGGGACAGTGAAGAAGGAACACCCGCTCGCGGGTGGGCCTACTTCACC
TATCCTGCCCGGCTGACGCCGTTGGATACACCAAGGAAAGTCTACACGAACCCTTTGGCAAAATCCTGTA
TATCGTGCGAAAAAGGATGGATATACCGAAAAAATCGCTATAATGACCCCGAAGCAGGGTTATGCAGCGG
AAAAGCGCCACGCTTCCCGAAGGGAGAAAGGCGGACAGGTATCCGGTAAGCGGCAGGGTCGGAACAGGAG
AGCGCACGAGGGAGCTTCCAGGGGGAAACGCCTGGTATCTTTATAGTCCTGTCGGGTTTCGCCACCTCTG
ACTTGAGCGTCGATTTTTGTGATGCTCGTCAGGGGGGCGGAGCCTATGGAAAAACGCCAGCAACGCGGCC
TTTTTACGGTTCCTGGCCTTTTGCTGGCCTTTTGCTCACATGTTCTTTCCTGCGTTATCCCCTGATTCTG
TGGATAACCGTATTACCGCCTTTGAGTGAGCTGATACCGCTCGCCGCAGCCGAACGACCGAGCGCAGCGA
GTCAGTGAGCGAGGAAGCGGAAGAGCGCCAGAAGGCCGCCAGAGAGGCCGAGCGCGGCCGTGAGGCTTGG
ACGCTAGGGCAGGGCATGAAAAAGCCCGTAGCGGGCTGCTACGGGCGTCTGACGCGGTGGAAAGGGGGAG
GGGATGTTGTCTACATGGCTCTGCTGTAGTGAGTGGGTTGCGCTCCGGCAGCGGTCCTGATCAATCGTCA
CCCTTTCTCGGTCCTTCAACGTTCCTGACAACGAGCCTCCTTTTCGCCAATCCATCGACAATCACCGCGA
GTCCCTGCTCGAACGCTGCGTCCGGACCGGCTTCGTCGAAGGCGTCTATCGCGGCCCGCAACAGCGGCGA
GAGCGGAGCCTGTTCAACGGTGCCGCCGCGCTCGCCGGCATCGCTGTCGCCGGCCTGCTCCTCAAGCACG
GCCCCAACAGTGAAGTAGCTGATTGTCATCAGCGCATTGACGGCGTCCCCGGCCGAAAAACCCGCCTCGC
AGAGGAAGCGAAGCTGCGCGTCGGCCGTTTCCATCTGCGGTGCGCCCGGTCGCGTGCCGGCATGGATGCG
CGCGCCATCGCGGTAGGCGAGCAGCGCCTGCCTGAAGCTGCGGGCATTCCCGATCAGAAATGAGCGCCAG
TCGTCGTCGGCTCTCGGCACCGAATGCGTATGATTCTCCGCCAGCATGGCTTCGGCCAGTGCGTCGAGCA
GCGCCCGCTTGTTCCTGAAGTGCCAGTAAAGCGCCGGCTGCTGAACCCCCAACCGTTCCGCCAGTTTGCG
TGTCGTCAGACCGTCTACGCCGACCTCGTTCAACAGGTCCAGGGCGGCACGGATCACTGTATTCGGCTGC
AACTTTGTCATGCTTGACACTTTATCACTGATAAACATAATATGTCCACCAACTTATCAGTGATAAAGAA
TCCGCGCGTTCAATCGGACCAGCGGAGGCTGGTCCGGAGGCCAGACGTGAAACCCAACATACCCCTGATC
GTAATTCTGAGCACTGTCGCGCTCGACGCTGTCGGCATCGGCCTGATTATGCCGGTGCTGCCGGGCCTCC
TGCGCGATCTGGTTCACTCGAACGACGTCACCGCCCACTATGGCATTCTGCTGGCGCTGTATGCGTTGGT
GCAATTTGCCTGCGCACCTGTGCTGGGCGCGCTGTCGGATCGTTTCGGGCGGCGGCCAATCTTGCTCGTC
TCGCTGGCCGGCGCCAGATCTGGGGAACCCTGTGGTTGGCATGCACATACAAATGGACGAACGGATAAAC
CTTTTCACGCCCTTTTAAATATCCGATTATTCTAATAAACGCTCTTTTCTCTTAGGTTTACCCGCCAATA
TATCCTGTCAAACACTGATAGTTTAAACGTTGCGATTAAGAATTCGAGCTCGGTACCCCCCTACTCCAAA
AATGTCAAAGATACAGTCTCAGAAGACCAAAGGGCTATTGAGACTTTTCAACAAAGGGTAATTTCGGGAA
ACCTCCTCGGATTCCATTGCCCAGCTATCTGTCACTTCATCGAAAGGACAGTAGAAAAGGAAGGTGGCTC
CTACAAATGCCATCATTGCGATAAAGGAAAGGCTATCATTCAAGATGCCTCTGCCGACAGTGGTCCCAAA
GATGGACCCCCACCCACGAGGAGCATCGTGGAAAAAGAAGACGTTCCAACCACGTCTTCAAAGCAAGTGG
ATTGATGTGACATCTCCACTGACGTAAGGGATGACGCACAATCCCACTATCCTTCGCAAGACCCTTCCTC
TATATAAGGAAGTTCATTTCATTTGGAGAGGACAGCCCAAGCTTCGACTCTAGAGGATCCCCTTAAATCG
ATATGGAACGAGCTATACAAGGAAACGACGCTAGGGAACAAGCTAACAGTGAACGTTGGGATGGAGGATC
AGGAGGTACCACTTCTCCCTTCAAACTTCCTGACGAAAGTCCGAGTTGGACTGAGTGGCGGCTACATAAC
GATGAGACGAATTCGAATCAAGATAATCCCCTTGGTTTCAAGGAAAGCTGGGGTTTCGGGAAAGTTGTAT
TTAAGAGATATCTCAGATACGACAGGACGGAAGCTTCACTGCACAGAGTCCTTGGATCTTGGACGGGAGA
TTCGGTTAACTATGCAGCATCTCGATTTTTCGGTTTCGACCAGATCGGATGTACCTATAGTATTCGGTTT
CGAGGAGTTAGTATCACCGTTTCTGGAGGGTCTCGAACTCTTCAGCATCTCTGTGAGATGGCAATTCGGT
CTAAGCAAGAACTGCTACAGCTTGCCCCAATCGAAGTGGAAAGTAATGTATCAAGAGGATGCCCTGAAGG
TACTCAAACCTTCGAAAAAGAAAGCGAGTAAGTCGAGGGCGAGCTCGAATTCGGTACGCTGAAATCACCA
GTCTCTCTCTACAAATCTATCTCTCTCTATTTTCTCCATAAATAATGTGTGAGTAGTTTCCCGATAAGGG
AAATTAGGGTTCTTATAGGGTTTCGCTCATGTGTTGAGCATATAAGAAACCCTTAGTATGTATTTGTATT
TGTAAAATACTTCTATCAATAAAATTTCTAATTCCTAAAACCAAAATCCAGTACTAAAATCCAGATCTCC
CTGCAGGTCCCCAGATTAGCCTTTTCAATTTCAGAAAGAATGCTAACCCACAGATGGTTAGAGAGGCTTA
CGCAGCAGGTCTCATCAAGACGATCTACCCGAGCAATAATCTCCAGGAAATCAAATACCTTCCCAAGAAG
GTTAAAGATGCAGTCAAAAGATTCAGGACTAACTGCATCAAGAACACAGAGAAAGATATATTTCTCAAGA
TCAGAAGTACTATTCCAGTATGGACGATTCAAGGCTTGCTTCACAAACCAAGGCAAGTAATAGAGATTGG
AGTCTCTAAAAAGGTAGTTCCCACTGAATCAAAGGCCATGGAGTCAAAGATTCAAATAGAGGACCTAACA
GAACTCGCCGTAAAGACTGGCGAACAGTTCATACAGAGTCTCTTACGACTCAATGACAAGAAGAAAATCT
TCGTCAACATGGTGGAGCACGACACACTTGTCTACTCCAAAAATATCAAAGATACAGTCTCAGAAGACCA
AAGGGCAATTGAGACTTTTCAACAAAGGGTAATATCCGGAAACCTCCTCGGATTCCATTGCCCAGCTATC
TGTCACTTTATTGTGAAGATAGTGGAAAAGGAAGGTGGCTCCTACAAATGCCATCATTGCGATAAAGGAA
AGGCCATCGTTGAAGATGCCTCTGCCGACAGTGGTCCCAAAGATGGACCCCCACCCACGAGGAGCATCGT
GGAAAAAGAAGACGTTCCAACCACGTCTTCAAAGCAAGTGGATTGATGTGATATCTCCACTGACGTAAGG
GATGACGCACAATCCCACTATCCTTCGCAAGACCCTTCCTCTATATAAGGAAGTTCATTTCATTTGGAGA
GAACACGGGGGACAAGTTTGTACAAAAAAGCAGGCTCCACCACTAGTATGTGGAATCTAAACGACTCTCC
ACATAATTTAAGGGGCGATGAATCAGAAGAAAATGATCACGAGAGAGGTAAAGGTGTTGGATCCGTTTCT
AATTCAAGTTCATCAGCAGTGGATAATAATATTGAGGAATATGGTTCCGAGGAAGAAGAAGATAATGAAC
AAAAAGGTAAGAAAAAGAGAGCATCTAATCCTAGTAAAATCTTTGGTTTCTGTATGATAGCTCCGGGTAA
CGACGACAACTTGTCATCGGAGAGTGCACCGCCGGTTACCCGGCAGTTTTTTCCGGTTGATGAGTTGGAA
ATTGGAGCTGTTGCCGATTCTGATGATAGATCCTCTAGATTTCCAATGGCCCATTGGGCTGGAGTAAAAT
TTTATCATTCGGAGACATCTGGTAATTTGCCACTGGGAAAGGGCACTGAGTTGTCGCAGCAAGTGCAGCC
TATGAAAAAGAGCCGGCGTGGTCCAAGGTCTAGGAGTTCACAGTATCGTGGTGTTACCTTTTACCGGAGA
ACTGGCCGGTGGGAGTCACACATATGGGATTGCGGGAAGCAAGTTTATTTAGGCGGATTTGACACAGCAC
ATGCAGCAGCTCGTGCATATGATAGGGCAGCAATTAAGTTCCGGGGAGTGGAGGCGGACATAAACTTTAA
CCTGGAGGATTATGAGGATGACTTAAAACAGATGAAGAATCTGACTAAGGAAGAATTTGTGCATGTACTA
CGGAGACAAAGTACAGGTTTTCCGAGGGGAAGTTCCAAGTATAGAGGGGTGACTTTGCACAAATGTGGTA
GATGGGAAGCTAGAATGGGACAGTTATTGGGCAAAAAGTACGTTTATTTGGGACTCTTTGATACTGAAGT
TGAAGCTGCCAGGGCTTATGATAAAGCTGCCATCAAGTGTAATGGGAAGGATGCAGTTACGAACTTCGAT
CTTAGCATTTATGAAAATGAACTTAATTCATCTGATCACAGTCTTGACTTAAGCTTGGGTGGCGCGAGCT
CAAAGCAAAGCAGCCGAGAAATGGAGGATAATAATAATAGGGATAAAAGTTCTTCAATGCAATTTGAAGC
TGATTGGAGGCACCACGGTTTGAGGCCCAAGCATCAAACTAGTCCAATTGATGTTGATGCCCGAAGAAGA
GATGGATACAATGAGTCGGAAACCTTGCAGCTCTTGAGCAAAACGCACCTACATTCTCCTGCCTCCTTCA
ACCCAAACAACAATGAAATGCAAAGGTTTGACCAATATGTGAGAGCTGGTGAATCCCAAATGATTCAAAT
GACGTTTCCACCACAGTTCAACTCGTTAAATTATCACATTCAATTTCCAAGCAGCAGCAATGGGGGCCGA
ATTGGAGCTGCAAATAGAAGAGAGGTTTCGTTTTCGTCAAGTGATGGTCAACAATGGCAATCCAATAATG
TCCCTCATCCTCAGCAACTTTCAACTGCTGCAGCATCATCAGGATTTCCTCAGCAGATATTCAGACATCA
AAACTGGTCTCACAAAAATGGCTGTCATTATTCTCTCATGAGACCTCCCGGGGACCCAGCTTTCTTGTAC
AAAGTGGTTGATAACAGCGGGTTAATTAACATCTTTTACCCATACGATGTTCCTGACTATGCGGGCTATC
CCTATGACGTCCCGGACTATGCAGGATCCTATCCATATGACGTTCCAGATTACGCTGCTCAGTGCAGCGC
TTAGAGCTCGAATTTCCCCGATCGTTCAAACATTTGGCAATAAAGTTTCTTAAGATTGAATCCTGTTGCC
GGTCTTGCGATGATTATCATATAATTTCTGTTGAATTACGTTAAGCATGTAATAATTAACATGTAATGCA
TGACGTTATTTATGAGATGGGTTTTTATGATTAGAGTCCCGCAATTATACATTTAATACGCGATAGAAAA
CAAAATATAGCGCGCAAACTAGGATAAATTATCGCGCGCGGTGTCATCTATGTTACTAGATCGGGAATTA
GCTTCATCAACGCAAGACATGCGCACGACCGTCTGACAGGAGAGGAATTTCCGACGAGCACAGAAAGGAC
TTGCTCTTGGACGTAGGCCTATTTCTCAGGCACATGTATCAAGTGTTCGGACGTGGGTTTTCGATGGTGT
ATCAGCCGCCGCCAACTGGGAGATGAGGAGGCTTTCTTGGGGGGCAGTCAGCAGTTCATTTCACAAGACA
GAGGAACTTGTAAGGAGATGCACTGATTTATCTTGGCGCAAACCAGCAGGACGAATTAGTGGGAATAGCC
CGCGAATATCTAAGTTATGCCTGTCGGCATGAGCAGAAACTTCCAATTCGAAACAGTTTGGAGAGGTTGT
TTTTGGGCATACCTTTTGTTAGTCAGCCTCTCGATTGCTCATCGTCATTACACAGTACCGAAGTTTGATC
GATCTAGTAACATAGATGACACCGCGCGCGATAATTTATCCTAGTTTGCGCGCTATATTTTGTTTTCTAT
CGCGTATTAAATGTATAATTGCGGGACTCTAATCATAAAAACCCATCTCATAAATAACGTCATGCATTAC
ATGTTAATTATTACATGCTTAACGTAATTCAACAGAAATTATATGATAATCATCGCAAGACCGGCAACAG
GATTCAATCTTAAGAAACTTTATTGCCAAATGTTTGAACGATCTGCTTCGACGCACTCCTTCTTTACTCC
ACCATCTCGTCCTTATTGAAAACGTGGGTAGCACCAAAACGAATCAAGTCGCTGGAACTGAAGTTACCAA
TCACGCTGGATGATTTGCCAGTTGGATTAATCTTGCCTTTCCCCGCATGAATAATATTGATGAATGCATG
CGTGAGGGGTATTTCGATTTTGGCAATAGCTGCAATTGCCGCGACATCCTCCAACGAGCATAATTCTTCA
GAAAAATAGCGATGTTCCATGTTGTCAGGGCATGCATGATGCACGTTATGAGGTGACGGTGCTAGGCAGT
ATTCCCTCAAAGTTTCATAGTCAGTATCATATTCATCATTGCATTCCTGCAAGAGAGAATTGAGACGCAA
TCCACACGCTGCGGCAACCTTCCGGCGTTCGTGGTCTATTTGCTCTTGGACGTTGCAAACGTAAGTGTTG
GATCCCGGTCGGCATCTACTCTATTCCTTTGCCCTCGGACGAGTGCTGGGGCGTCGGTTTCCACTATCGG
CGAGTACTTCTACACAGCCATCGGTCCAGACGGCCGCGCTTCTGCGGGCGATTTGTGTACGCCCGACAGT
CCCGGCTCCGGATCGGACGATTGCGTCGCATCGACCCTGCGCCCAAGCTGCATCATCGAAATTGCCGTCA
ACCAAGCTCTGATAGAGTTGGTCAAGACCAATGCGGAGCATATACGCCCGGAGCCGCGGCGATCCTGCAA
GCTCCGGATGCCTCCGCTCGAAGTAGCGCGTCTGCTGCTCCATACAAGCCAACCACGGCCTCCAGAAGAA
GATGTTGGCGACCTCGTATTGGGAATCCCCGAACATCGCCTCGCTCCAGTCAATGACCGCTGTTATGCGG
CCATTGTCCGTCAGGACATTGTTGGAGCCGAAATCCGCGTGCACGAGGTGCCGGACTTCGGGGCAGTCCT
CGGCCCAAAGCATCAGCTCATCGAGAGCCTGCGCGACGGACGCACTGACGGTGTCGTCCATCACAGTTTG
CCAGTGATACACATGGGGATCAGCAATCGCGCATATGAAATCACGCCATGTAGTGTATTGACCGATTCCT
TGCGGTCCGAATGGGCCGAACCCGCTCGTCTGGCTAAGATCGGCCGCAGCGATCGCATCCATGGCCTCCG
CGACCGGCTGCAGAACAGCGGGCAGTTCGGTTTCAGGCAGGTCTTGCAACGTGACACCCTGTGCACGGCG
GGAGATGCAATAGGTCAGGCTCTCGCTGAATTCCCCAATGTCAAGCACTTCCGGAATCGGGAGCGCGGCC
GATGCAAAGTGCCGATAAACATAACGATCTTTGTAGAAACCATCGGCGCAGCTATTTACCCGCAGGACAT
ATCCACGCCCTCCTACATCGAAGCTGAAAGCACGAGATTCTTCGCCCTCCGAGAGCTGCATCAGGTCGGA
GACGCTGTCGAACTTTTCGATCAGAAACTTCTCGACAGACGTCGCGGTGAGTTCAGGCTTTTTCATATCG
GGGTCGTCCTCTCCAAATGAAATGAACTTCCTTATATAGAGGAAGGGTCTTGCGAAGGATAGTGGGATTG
TGCGTCATCCCTTACGTCAGTGGAGATATCACATCAATCCACTTGCTTTGAAGACGTGGTTGGAACGTCT
TCTTTTTCCACGATGCTCCTCGTGGGTGGGGGTCCATCTTTGGGACCACTGTCGGCAGAGGCATCTTGAA
CGATAGCCTTTCCTTTATCGCAATGATGGCATTTGTAGGTGCCACCTTCCTTTTCTACTGTCCTTTTGAT
GAAGTGACAGATAGCTGGGCAATGGAATCCGAGGAGGTTTCCCGATATTACCCTTTGTTGAAAAGTCTCA
ATAGCCCTTTGGTCTTCTGAGACTGTATCTTTGATATTCTTGGAGTAGACGAGAGTGTCGTGCTCCACCA
TGTTGACGGATCTCTAGGACGCGTCGACGCGTCGACGCGTCGACGCGTCGACGCGTCCTAGAAGCTAATT
CACTGGCCGTCGTTTTACAACGTCGTGACTGGGAAAACCCTGGCGTTACCCAACTTAATCGCCTTGCAGC
ACATCCCCCTTTCGCCAGCTGGCGTAATAGCGAAGAGGCCCGCACCGATCGCCCTTCCCAACAGTTGCGC
AGCCTGAATG
[44 nt withheld, positions 9391-9434]
C
[141 nt withheld, positions 9436-9576]
CCTTTGACGTTGGAGTCCACGTTCTTT
[37 nt withheld, positions 9604-9640]
ACCCTATCTCGGGCTATTCTTTTGATTTATAAGGGATTTTGCCGATTTCGGAACCACCATCAAACAGGAT
TTTCGCCTGCTGGGGCAAACCAGCGTGGACCGCTTGCTGCAACTCTCTCAGGGCCAGGCGGTGAAGGGCA
ATCAGCTGTTGCCCGTCTCACTGGTGAAAAGAAAAACCACCCCAGTACATTAAAAACGTCCGCAATGTGT
TATTAAGTTGTCTAAGCGTCAATTTGTTTACACCACAATATATCCTGCCACCAGCCAGCCAACAGCTCCC
CGACCGGCAGCTCGGCACAAAATCACCACTCGATACAGGCAGCCCATCAGTCCGGGACGGCGTCAGCGGG
AGAGCCGTTGTAAGGCGGCAGACTTTGCTCATGTTACCGATGCTATTCGGAAGAACGGCAACTAAGCTGC
CGGGTTTGAAACACGGATGATCTCGCGGAGGGTAGCATGTTGATTGTAACGATGACAGAGCGTTGCTGCC
TGTGATCAAATATCATCTCCCTCGCAGAGATCCGAATTATCAGCCTTCTTATTCATTTCTCGCTTAACCG
TGACAGGCTGTCGATCTTGAGAACTATGCCGACATAATAGGAAATCGCTGGATAAAGCCGCTGAGGAAGC
TGAGTGGCGCTATTTCTTTAGAAGTGAACGTTGACGATATCAACTCCCCTATCCATTGCTCACCGAATGG
TACAGGTCGGGGACCCGAAGTTCCGACTGTCGGCCTGATGCATCCCCGGCTGATCGACCCCAGATCTGGG
GCTGAGAAAGCCCAGTAAGGAAACAACTGTAGGTTCGAGTCGCGAGATCCCCCGGAACCAAAGGAAGTAG
GTTAAACCCGCTCCGATCAGGCCGAGCCACGCCAGGCCGAGAACATTGGTTCCTGTAGGCATCGGGATTG
GCGGATCAAACACTAAAGCTACTGGAACGAGCAGAAGTCCTCCGGCCGCCAGTTGCCAGGCGGTAAAGGT
GAGCAGAGGCACGGGAGGTTGCCACTTGCGGGTCAGCACGGTTCCGAACGCCATGGAAACCGCCCCCGCC
AGGCCCGCTGCGACGCCGACAGGATCTAGCGCTGCGTTTGGTGTCAACACCAACAGCGCCACGCCCGCAG
TTCCGCAAATAGCCCCCAGGACCGCCATCAATCGTATCGGGCTACCTAGCAGAGCGGCAGAGATGAACAC
GACCATCAGCGGCTGCACAGCGCCTACCGTCGCCGCGACCCCGCCCGGCAGGCGGTAGACCGAAATAAAC
AACAAGCTCCAGAATAGCGAAATATTAAGTGCGCCGAGGATGAAGATGCGCATCCACCAGATTCCCGTTG
GAATCTGTCGGACGATCATCACGAGCAATAAACCCGCCGGCAACGCCCGCAGCAGCATACCGGCGACCCC
TCGGCCTCGCTGTTCGGGCTCCACGAAAACGCCGGACAGATGCGCCTTGTGAGCGTCCTTGGGGCCGTCC
TCCTGTTTGAAGACCGACAGCCCAATGATCTCGCCGTCGATGTAGGCGCCGAATGCCACGGCATCTCGCA
ACCGTTCAGCGAACGCCTCCATGGGCTTTTTCTCCTCGTGCTCGTAAACGGACCCGAACATCTCTGGAGC
TTTCTTCAGGGCCGACAATCGGATCTCGCGGAAATCCTGCACGTCGGCCGCTCCAAGCCGTCGAATCTGA
GCCTTAATCACAATTGTCAATTTTAATCCTCTGTTTATCGGCAGTTCGTAGAGCGCGCCGTGCGTCCCGA
GCGATACTGAGCGAAGCAAGTGCGTCGAGCAGTGCCCGCTTGTTCCTGAAATGCCAGTAAAGCGCTGGCT
GCTGAACCCCCAGCCGGAACTGACCCCACAAGGCCCTAGCGTTTGCAATGCACCAGGTCATCATTGACCC
AGGCGTGTTCCACCAGGCCGCTGCCTCGCAACTCTTCGCAGGCTTCGCCGACCTGCTCGCGCCACTTCTT
CACGCGGGTGGAATCCGATCCGCACATGAGGCGGAAGGTTTCCAGCTTGAGCGGGTACGGCTCCCGGTGC
GAGCTGAAATAGTCGAACATCCGTCGGGCCGTCGGCGACAGCTTGCGGTACTTCTCCCATATGAATTTCG
TGTAGTGGTCGCCAGCAAACAGCACGACGATTTCCTCGTCGATCAGGACCTGGCAACGGGACGTTTTCTT
GCCACGGTCCAGGACGCGGAAGCGGTGCAGCAGCGACACCGATTCCAGGTGCCCAACGCGGTCGGACGTG
AAGCCCATCGCCGTCGCCTGTAGGCGCGACAGGCATTCCTCGGCCTTCGTGTAATACCGGCCATTGATCG
ACCAGCCCAGGTCCTGGCAAAGCTCGTAGAACGTGAAGGTGATCGGCTCGCCGATAGGGGTGCGCTTCGC
GTACTCCAACACCTGCTGCCACACCAGTTCGTCATCGTCGGCCCGCAGCTCGACGCCGGTGTAGGTGATC
TTCACGTCCTTGTTGACGTGGAAAATGACCTTGTTTTGCAGCGCCTCGCGCGGGATTTTCTTGTTGCGCG
TGGTGAACAGGGCAGAGCGGGCCGTGTCGTTTGGCATCGCTCGCATCGTGTCCGGCCACGGCGCAATATC
GAACAAGGAAAGCTGCATTTCCTTGATCTGCTGCTTCGTGTGTTTCAGCAACGCGGCCTGCTTGGCCTCG
CTGACCTGTTTTGCCAGGTCCTCGCCGGCGGTTTTTCGCTTCTTGGTCGTCATAGTTCCTCGCGTGTCGA
TGGTCATCGACTTCGCCAAACCTGCCGCCTCCTGTTCGAGACGACGCGAACGCTCCACGGCGGCCGATGG
CGCGGGCAGGGCAGGGGGAGCCAGTTGCACGCTGTCGCGCTCGATCTTGGCCGTAGCTTGCTGGACCATC
GAGCCGACGGACTGGAAGGTTTCGCGGGGCGCACGCATGACGGTGCGGCTTGCGATGGTTTCGGCATCCT
CGGCGGAAAACCCCGCGTCGATCAGTTCTTGCCTGTATGCCTTCCGGTCAAACGTCCGATTCATTCACCC
TCCTTGCGGGATTGCCCCGACTCACGCCGGGGCAATGTGCCCTTATTCCTGATTTGACCCGCCTGGTGCC
TTGGTGTCCAGATAATCCACCTTATCGGCAATGAAGTCGGTCCCGTAGACCGTCTGGCCGTCCTTCTCGT
ACTTGGTATTCCGAATCTTGCCCTGCACGAATACCAGCGACCCCTTGCCCAAATACTTGCCGTGGGCCTC
GGCCTGAGAGCCAAAACACTTGATGCGGAAGAAGTCGGTGCGCTCCTGCTTGTCGCCGGCATCGTTGCGC
CACATCTAGGTACTAAAACAATTCATCCAGTAAAATATAATATTTTATTTTCTCCCAATCAGGCTTGATC
CCCAGTAAGTCAAAAAATAGCTCGACATACTGTTCTTCCCCGATATCCTCCCTGATCGACCGGACGCAGA
AGGCAATGTCATACCACTTGTCCGCCCTGCCGCTTCTCCCAAGATCAATAAAGCCACTTACTTTGCCATC
TTTCACAAAGATGTTGCTGTCTCCCAGGTCGCCGTGGGAAAAGACAAGTTCCTCTTCGGGCTTTTCCGTC
TTTAAAAAATCATACAGCTCGCGCGGATCTTTAAATGGAGTGTCTTCTTCCCAGTTTTCGCAATCCACAT
CGGCCAGATCGTTATTCAGTAAGTAATCCAATTCGGCTAAGCGGCTGTCTAAGCTATTCGTATAGGGACA
ATCCGATATGTCGATGGAGTGAAAGAGCCTGATGCACTCCGCATACAGCTCGATAATCTTTTCAGGGCTT
TGTTCATCTTCATACTCTTCCGAGCAAAGGACGCCATCGGCCTCACTCATGAGCAGATTGCTCCAGCCAT
CATGCCGTTCAAAGTGCAGGACCTTTGGAACAGGCAGCTTTCCTTCCAGCCATAGCATCATGTCCTTTTC
CCGTTCCACATCATAGGTGGTCCCTTTATACCGGCTGTCCGTCATTTTTAAATATAGGTTTTCATTTTCT
CCCACCAGCTTATATACCTTAGCAGGAGACATTCCTTCCGTATCTTTTACGCAGCGGTATTTTTCGATCA
GTTTTTTCAATTCCGGTGATATTCTCATTTTAGCCATTTATTATTTCCTTCCTCTTTTCTACAGTATTTA
AAGATACCCCAAGAAGCTAATTATAACAAGACGAACTCCAATTCACTGTTCCTTGCATTCTAAAACCTTA
AATACCAGAAAACAGCTTTTTCAAAGTTGTTTTCAAAGTTGGCGTATAACATAGTATCGACGGAGCCGAT
TTTGAAACCACAATTATGGGTGATGCTGCCAACTTACTGATTTAGTGTATGATGGTGTTTTTGAGGTGCT
CCAGTGGCTTCTGTTTCTATCAGCTGTCCCTCCTGTTCAGCTACTGACGGGGTGGTGCGTAACGGCAAAA
GCACCGCCGGACATCAGCGCTATCTCTGCTCTCACTGCCGTAAAACATGGCAACTGCAGTTCACTTACAC
CGCTTCTCAACCCGGTACGCACCAGAAAATCATTGATATGGCCATGAATGGCGTTGGATGCCGGGCAACA
GCCCGCATTATGGGCGTTGGCCTCAACACGATTTTACGTCACTTAAAAAACTCAGGCCGCAGTCGGTAAC
CTCGCGCATACAGCCGGGCAGTGACGTCATCGTCTGCGCGGAAATGGACGAACAGTGGGGCTATGTCGGG
GCTAAATCGCGCCAGCGCTGGCTGTTTTACGCGTATGACAGTCTCCGGAAGACGGTTGTTGCGCACGTAT
TCGGTGAACGCACTATGGCGACGCTGGGGCGTCTTATGAGCCTGCTGTCACCCTTTGACGTGGTGATATG
GATGACGGATGGCTGGCCGCTGTATGAATCCCGCCTGAAGGGAAAGCTGCACGTAATCAGCAAGCGATAT
ACGCAGCGAATTGAGCGGCATAACCTGAATCTGAGGCAGCACCTGGCACGGCTGGGACGGAAGTCGCTGT
CGTTCTCAAAATCGGTGGAGCTGCATGACAAAGTCATCGGGCATTATCTGAACATAAAACACTATCAATA
AGTTGGAGTCATTACCCAATTATGATAGAATTTACAAGCTATAAGGTTATTGTCCTGGGTTTCAAGCATT
AGTCCATGCAAGTTTTTATGCTTTGCCCATTCTATAGATATATTGATAAGCGCGCTGCCTATGCCTTGCC
CCCTGAAATCCTTACATACGGCGATATCTTCTATATAAAAGATATATTATCTTATCAGTATTGTCAATAT
ATTCAAGGCAATCTGCCTCCTCATCCTCTTCATCCTCTTCGTCTTGGTAGCTTTTTAAATATGGCGCTTC
ATAGAGTAATTCTGTAAAGGTCCAATTCTCGTTTTCATACCTCGGTATAATCTTACCTATCACCTCAAAT
GGTTCGCTGGGTTTATCGCACCCCCGAACACGAGCACGGCACCCGCGACCACTATGCCAAGAATGCCCAA
GGTAAAAATTGCCGGCCCCGCCATGAAGTCCGTGAATGCCCCGACGGCCGAAGTGAAGGGCAGGCCGCCA
CCCAGGCCGCCGCCCTCACTGCCCGGCACCTGGTCGCTGAATGTCGATGCCAGCACCTGCGGCACGTCAA
TGCTTCCGGGCGTCGCGCTCGGGCTGATCGCCCATCCCGTTACTGCCCCGATCCCGGCAATGGCAAGGAC
TGCCAGCGCTGCCATTTTTGGGGTGAGGCCGTTCGCGGCCGAGGGGCGCAGCCCCTGGGGGGATGGGAGG
CCCGCGTTAGCGGGCCGGGAGGGTTCGAGAAGGGGGGGCACCCCCCTTCGGCGTGCGCGGTCACGCGCAC
AGGGCGCAGCCCTGGTTAAAAACAAGGTTTATAAATATTGGTTTAAAAGCAGGTTAAAAGACAGGTTAGC
GGTGGCCGAAAAACGGGCGGAAACCCTTGCAAATGCTGGATTTTCTGCCTGTGGACAGCCCCTCAAATGT
CAATAGGTGCGCCCCTCATCTGTCAGCACTCTGCCCCTCAAGTGTCAAGGATCGCGCCCCTCATCTGTCA
GTAGTCGCGCCCCTCAAGTGTCAATACCGCAGGGCACTTATCCCCAGGCTTGTCCACATCATCTGTGGGA
AACTCGCGTAAAATCAGGCGTTTTCGCCGATTTGCGAGGCTGGCCAGCTCCACGTCGCCGGCCGAAATCG
AGCCTGCCCCTCATCTGTCAACGCCGCGCCGGGTGAGTCGGCCCCTCAAGTGTCAACGTCCGCCCCTCAT
CTGTCAGTGAGGGCCAAGTTTTCCGCGAGGTATCCACAACGCCGGCGGCCGCGGTGTCTCGCACACGGCT
TCGACGGCGTTTCTGGCGCGTTTGCAGGGCCATAGACGGCCGCCAGCCCAGCGGCGAGGGCAACCAGCCC
GGTGAGCGTCGGAAAGGCGC
